Addgene plasmid #180661: pMYT008
Purpose: Encodes pLacENO2 as a Type 2 part to be used in the Dueber YTK and Ellis MYT systems
Depositing lab: Tom Ellis. Depositing organization: Imperial College London. Publication: A Multiplex MoClo Toolkit for Extensive and Flexible Engineering of Saccharomyces cerevisiae. Shaw WM, Khalil AS, Ellis T. ACS Synth Biol. 2023 Nov 6. doi: 10.1021/acssynbio.3c00423. PubMed 37930278.
Backbone
  Vector backbone: pYTK001
  Backbone manufacturer: John Dueber
  Vector type: Synthetic Biology
Growth in bacteria
  Bacterial resistance: Chloramphenicol, 25 μg/mL
  Growth temperature: 37°C
  Growth strain: DH5alpha
  Copy number: High Copy
Gene/Insert
  Gene/Insert name: pLacENO2
  Species: Synthetic
  Cloning method: Restriction Enzyme; 5′ cloning site Unknown (unknown if destroyed)
Terms and licenses: Academic/Nonprofit Terms; Industry Terms: Not Available to Industry
How to cite: pMYT008 was a gift from Tom Ellis (Addgene plasmid # 180661 ; http://n2t.net/addgene:180661 ; RRID:Addgene_180661)
