[The description below was written by a language model from this plasmid's Addgene catalogue record and pLannotate feature annotations shown in this document.]
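Description:
pMYT008 is a small (about 2.2 kb) synthetic-biology part plasmid built on the pYTK001 entry vector of the Yeast Toolkit (YTK). It stores a single standardized DNA part for hierarchical MoClo/Golden Gate assembly rather than acting as an expression vector itself. It is maintained in E. coli through a high-copy ColE1/pUC-type origin and selected with chloramphenicol via the cat gene and its native promoter. A lambda t0 terminator lies next to the marker cassette. The annotated features include no yeast origin or yeast selection marker, consistent with a part-storage plasmid whose contents are transferred into yeast-competent cassette vectors during assembly.

The insert is pLacENO2, a synthetic promoter formatted as a Type 2 part, the promoter position in the YTK scheme, and compatible with both the YTK and the Multiplex Yeast Toolkit (MYT) systems for engineering Saccharomyces cerevisiae. The feature table shows about 430 bp of S. cerevisiae genomic sequence. The software labelled this region as fragments of neighbouring yeast open reading frames (SPC97 and an uncharacterized ORF), and it most likely represents the upstream region of the promoter rather than any intended coding payload. Two lac operator sites and a short match to the TDH3 (GAP) promoter follow it. The name and this arrangement suggest an ENO2-derived yeast promoter carrying lac operators, so that transcription could be repressed by LacI and relieved with IPTG. The record does not describe its regulatory behaviour, and no lacI gene is present on this plasmid, so the repressor would have to come from elsewhere. Its recorded use is as a promoter module placed upstream of a coding-sequence part when assembling yeast transcriptional units.
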