Features (pLannotate 1.2.2; 9 found; start..end, strand, type, name):
      9..92      +  CDS            SPC97 (fragment): SPC97_YEAST - Experimental evidence at protein level: Swiss-Prot protein existence level 1. Involved in microtubule organization by the microtubule organizing center, the spindle pole body (SPB). Probably part of the microtubule attachment site at the SPB. From Saccharomyces cerevisiae (strain ATCC 204508 / S288c) (Baker's yeast).
    107..427     -  CDS            YHX3_YEAST: Experimental evidence at protein level: Swiss-Prot protein existence level 1. From Saccharomyces cerevisiae (strain ATCC 204508 / S288c) (Baker's yeast).
    435..451     +  protein_bind   lac operator: The lac repressor binds to the lac operator to inhibit transcription in E. coli. This inhibition can be relieved by adding lactose or isopropyl-β-D-thiogalactopyranoside (IPTG). lac repressor encoded by lacI
    488..504     +  protein_bind   lac operator: The lac repressor binds to the lac operator to inhibit transcription in E. coli. This inhibition can be relieved by adding lactose or isopropyl-β-D-thiogalactopyranoside (IPTG). lac repressor encoded by lacI
    507..528     +  promoter       GAP promoter (fragment): S. cerevisiae TDH3; promoter for glyceraldehyde-3-phosphate dehydrogenase
    557..591     -  terminator     lambda t0 terminator: minimal transcription terminator from phage lambda (Scholtissek and Grosse, 1987)
    665..1321    -  CDS            cat: CAT_ECOLX - Experimental evidence at protein level: Swiss-Prot protein existence level 1. This enzyme is an effector of chloramphenicol resistance in bacteria. From Escherichia coli. This protein is used as a marker in many commonly used cloning vectors, such as pACYC184.
   1322..1419    -  promoter       cat promoter: promoter of the E. coli cat gene encoding chloramphenicol acetyltransferase
   1503..2091    +  rep_origin     ori: high-copy-number ColE1/pMB1/pBR322/pUC origin of replication
>Addgene plasmid #180661 | pMYT008 | addgene full sequence | sequence record 369266 | Addgene NGS Result
AGTCGGTCTCAAACGGTGTCGACGCTGCGGGTATAGAAAGGGTTCTTTACTCTATAGTACCTCCTCGCTC
AGCATCTGCTTCTTCCCAAAGATGAACGCGGCGTTATGTCACTAACGACGTGCACCAACTTGCGGAAAGT
GGAATCCCGTTCCAAAACTGGCATCCACTAATTGATACATCTACACACCGCACGCCTTTTTTCTGAAGCC
CACTTTCGTGGACTTTGCCATATGCAAAATTCATGAAGTGTGATACCAAGTCAGCATACACCTCACTAGG
GTAGTTTCTTTGGTTGTATTGATCATTTGGTTCATCGTGGTTCATTAATTTTTTTTCTCCATTGCTTTCT
GGCTTTGATCTTACTATCATTTGGATTTTTGTCGAAGGTTGTAGAATTGTATGTGACAAGTGGCACCAAG
CATATAAAAGTGAATTGTGAGCGGATAACAAGTAGCACTGTTGGCCGTGAGTGGAGGCGCCGGCAAATTG
TGAGCGGATAACAAATTAAACACACATAAACAAACAAATAAAAAAGATCTATGTGAGACCAGACCAATAA
AAAACGCCCGGCGGCAACCGAGCGTTCTGAACAAATCCAGATGGAGTTCTGAGGTCATTACTGGATCTAT
CAACAGGAGTCCAAGCGAGCTCGATATCAAATTACGCCCCGCCCTGCCACTCATCGCAGTACTGTTGTAA
TTCATTAAGCATTCTGCCGACATGGAAGCCATCACAAACGGCATGATGAACCTGAATCGCCAGCGGCATC
AGCACCTTGTCGCCTTGCGTATAATATTTGCCCATGGTGAAAACGGGGGCGAAGAAGTTGTCCATATTGG
CCACGTTTAAATCAAAACTGGTGAAACTCACCCAGGGATTGGCTGAAACGAAAAACATATTCTCAATAAA
CCCTTTAGGGAAATAGGCCAGGTTTTCACCGTAACACGCCACATCTTGCGAATATATGTGTAGAAACTGC
CGGAAATCGTCGTGGTATTCACTCCAGAGCGATGAAAACGTTTCAGTTTGCTCATGGAAAACGGTGTAAC
AAGGGTGAACACTATCCCATATCACCAGCTCACCGTCTTTCATTGCCATACGAAATTCCGGATGAGCATT
CATCAGGCGGGCAAGAATGTGAATAAAGGCCGGATAAAACTTGTGCTTATTTTTCTTTACGGTCTTTAAA
AAGGCCGTAATATCCAGCTGAACGGTCTGGTTATAGGTACATTGAGCAACTGACTGAAATGCCTCAAAAT
GTTCTTTACGATGCCATTGGGATATATCAACGGTGGTATATCCAGTGATTTTTTTCTCCATTTTAGCTTC
CTTAGCTCCTGAAAATCTCGATAACTCAAAAAATACGCCCGGTAGTGATCTTATTTCATTATGGTGAAAG
TTGGAACCTCTTACGTGCCCGATCAATCATGACCAAAATCCCTTAACGTGAGTTTTCGTTCCACTGAGCG
TCAGACCCCGTAGAAAAGATCAAAGGATCTTCTTGAGATCCTTTTTTTCTGCGCGTAATCTGCTGCTTGC
AAACAAAAAAACCACCGCTACCAGCGGTGGTTTGTTTGCCGGATCAAGAGCTACCAACTCTTTTTCCGAA
GGTAACTGGCTTCAGCAGAGCGCAGATACCAAATACTGTTCTTCTAGTGTAGCCGTAGTTAGGCCACCAC
TTCAAGAACTCTGTAGCACCGCCTACATACCTCGCTCTGCTAATCCTGTTACCAGTGGCTGCTGCCAGTG
GCGATAAGTCGTGTCTTACCGGGTTGGACTCAAGACGATAGTTACCGGATAAGGCGCAGCGGTCGGGCTG
AACGGGGGGTTCGTGCACACAGCCCAGCTTGGAGCGAACGACCTACACCGAACTGAGATACCTACAGCGT
GAGCTATGAGAAAGCGCCACGCTTCCCGAAGGGAGAAAGGCGGACAGGTATCCGGTAAGCGGCAGGGTCG
GAACAGGAGAGCGCACGAGGGAGCTTCCAGGGGGAAACGCCTGGTATCTTTATAGTCCTGTCGGGTTTCG
CCACCTCTGACTTGAGCGTCGATTTTTGTGATGCTCGTCAGGGGGGCGGAGCCTATGGAAAAACGCCAGC
AACGCGGCCTTTTTACGGTTCCTGGCCTTTTGCTGGCCTTTTGCTCACATGTTCTTTCCTGCGTTATCCC
CTGATTCTGTGGATAACCGT
